>Addgene plasmid #16399 | AdEasier-1 cells (strain) | addgene full sequence | sequence record 163530 | Addgene NGS result
CATATGGTGCACTCTCAGTACAATCTGCTCTGATGCCGCATAGTTAAGCCAGTATACACTCCGCTATCGC
TACGTGACTGGGTCATGGCTGCGCCCCGACACCCGCCAACACCCGCTGACGCGCCCTGACGGGCTTGTCT
GCTCCCGGCATCCGCTTACAGACAAGCTGTGACCGTCTCCGGGAGCTGCATGTGTCAGAGGTTTTCACCG
TCATCACCGAAACGCGCGAGGCAGCTGCGGTAAAGCTCATCAGCGTGGTCGTGAAGCGATTCACAGATGT
CTGCCTGTTCATCCGCGTCCAGCTCGTTGAGTTTCTCCAGAAGCGTTAATGTCTGGCTTCTGATAAAGCG
GGCCATGTTAAGGGCGGTTTTTTCCTGTTTGGTCACTGATGCCTCCGTGTAAGGGGGATTTCTGTTCATG
GGGGTAATGATACCGATGAAACGAGAGAGGATGCTCACGATACGGGTTACTGATGATGAACATGCCCGGT
TACTGGAACGTTGTGAGGGTAAACAACTGGCGGTATGGATGCGGCGGGACCAGAGAAAAATCACTCAGGG
TCAATGCCAGCGCTTCGTTAATACAGATGTAGGTGTTCCACAGGGTAGCCAGCAGCATCCTGCGATGCAG
ATCCGGAACATAATGGTGCAGGGCGCTGACTTCCGCGTTTCCAGACTTTACGAAACACGGAAACCGAAGA
CCATTCATGTTGTTGCTCAGGTCGCAGACGTTTTGCAGCAGCAGTCGCTTCACGTTCGCTCGCGTATCGG
TGATTCATTCTGCTAACCAGTAAGGCAACCCCGCCAGCCTAGCCGGGTCCTCAACGACAGGAGCACGATC
ATGCGCACCCGTGGCCAGGACCCAACGCTGCCCGAGATGCGCCGCGTGCGGCTGCTGGAGATGGCGGACG
CGATGGATATGTTCTGCCAAGGGTTGGTTTGCGCATTCACAGTTCTCCGCAAGAATTGATTGGCTCCAAT
TCTTGGAGTGGTGAATCCGTTAGCGAGGTGCCGCCGGCTTCCATTCAGGTCGAGGTGGCCCGGCTCCATG
CACCGCGACGCAACGCGGGGAGGCAGACAAGGTATAGGGCGGCGCCTACAATCCATGCCAACCCGTTCCA
TGTGCTCGCCGAGGCGGCATAAATCGCCGTGACGATCAGCGGTCCAATGATCGAAGTTAGGCTGGTAAGA
GCCGCGAGCGATCCTTGAAGCTGTCCCTGATGGTCGTCATCTACCTGCCTGGACAGCATGGCCTGCAACG
CGGGCATCCCGATGCCGCCGGAAGCGAGAAGAATCATAATGGGGAAGGCCATCCAGCCTCGCGTCGCGAA
CGCCAGCAAGACGTAGCCCAGCGCGTCGGCCGCCATGCCGGCGATAATGGCCTGCTTCTCGCCGAAACGT
TTGGTGGCGGGACCAGTGACGAAGGCTTGAGCGAGGGCGTGCAAGATTCCGAATACCGCAAGCGACAGGC
CGATCATCGTCGCGCTCCAGCGAAAGCGGTCCTCGCCGAAAATGACCCAGAGCGCTGCCGGCACCTGTCC
TACGAGTTGCATGATAAAGAAGACAGTCATAAGTGCGGCGACGATAGTCATGCCCCGCGCCCACCGGAAG
GAGCTGACTGGGTTGAAGGCTCTCAAGGGCATCGGTCGAGACGTAGGATCCATGCATGTTAATTAACATC
ATCAATAATATACCTTATTTTGGATTGAAGCCAATATGATAATGAGGGGGTGGAGTTTGTGACGTGGCGC
GGGGCGTGGGAACGGGGCGGGTGACGTAGGTTTTAGGGCGGAGTAACTTGTATGTGTTGGGAATTGTAGT
TTTCTTAAAATGGGAAGTGACGTAACGTGGGAAAACGGAAGTGACGATTTGAGGAAGTTGTGGGTTTTTT
GGCTTTCGTTTCTGGGCGTAGGTTCGCGTGCGGTTTTCTGGGTGTTTTTTGTGGACTTTAACCGTTACGT
CATTTTTTAGTCCTATATATACTCGCTCTGCACTTGGCCCTTTTTTACACTGTGACTGATTGAGCTGGTG
CCGTGTCGAGTGGTGTTTTTTTAATAGGTTTTCTTTTTTACTGGTAAGGCTGACTGTTATGGCTGCCGCT
GTGGAAGCGCTGTATGTTGTTCTGGAGCGGGAGGGTGCTATTTTGCCTAGGCAGGAGGGTTTTTCAGGTG
TTTATGTGTTTTTCTCTCCTATTAATTTTGTTATACCTCCTATGGGGGCTGTAATGTTGTCTCTACGCCT
GCGGGTATGTATTCCCCCGGGCTATTTCGGTCGCTTTTTAGCACTGACCGATGTGAATCAACCTGATGTG
TTTACCGAGTCTTACATTATGACTCCGGACATGACCGAGGAGCTGTCGGTGGTGCTTTTTAATCACGGTG
ACCAGTTTTTTTACGGTCACGCCGGCATGGCCGTAGTCCGTCTTATGCTTATAAGGGTTGTTTTTCCTGT
TGTAAGACAGGCTTCTAATGTTTAAATGTTTTTTTGTTATTTTATTTTGTGTTTATGCAGAAACCCGCAG
ACATGTTTGAGAGAAAAATGGTGTCTTTTTCTGTGGTGGTTCCGGAGCTTACCTGCCTTTATCTGCATGA
GCATGACTACGATGTGCTTTCTTTTTTGCGCGAGGCTTTGCCTGATTTTTTGAGCAGCACCTTGCATTTT
ATATCGCCGCCCATGCAACAAGCTTACATCGGGGCTACGCTGGTTAGCATAGCTCCGAGTATGCGTGTCA
TAATCAGTGTGGGTTCTTTTGTCATGGTTCCTGGCGGGGAAGTGGCCGCGCTGGTCCGTGCAGACCTGCA
CGATTATGTTCAGCTGGCCCTGCGAAGGGACCTACGGGATCGCGGTATTTTTGTTAATGTTCCGCTTTTG
AATCTTATACAGGTCTGTGAGGAACCTGAATTTTTGCAATCATGATTCGCTGCTTGAGGCTGAAGGTGGA
GGGCGCTCTGGAGCAGATTTTTACAATGGCCGGACTTAATATTCGGGATTTGCTTAGAGATATATTGAGA
AGGTGGCGAGATGAGAATTATTTGGGCATGGTTGAAGGTGCTGGAATGTTTATAGAGGAGATTCACCCTG
AAGGGTTTAGCCTTTACGTCCACTTGGACGTGAGGGCCGTTTGCCTTTTGGAAGCCATTGTGCAACATCT
TACAAATGCCATTATCTGTTCTTTGGCTGTAGAGTTTGACCACGCCACCGGAGGGGAGCGCGTTCACTTA
ATAGATCTTCATTTTGAGGTTTTGGATAATCTTTTGGAATAAAAAAAAAAACATGGTTCTTCCAGCTCTT
CCCGCTCCTCCCGTGTGTGACTCGCAGAACGAATGTGTAGGTTGGCTGGGTGTGGCTTATTCTGCGGTGG
TGGATGTTATCAGGGCAGCGGCGCATGAAGGAGTTTACATAGAACCCGAAGCCAGGGGGCGCCTGGATGC
TTTGAGAGAGTGGATATACTACAACTACTACACAGAGCGATCTAAGCGGCGAGACCGGAGACGCAGATCT
GTTTGTCACGCCCGCACCTGGTTTTGCTTCAGGAAATATGACTACGTCCGGCGTTCCATTTGGCATGACA
CTACGACCAACACGATCTCGGTTGTCTCGGCGCACTCCGTACAGTAGGGATCGTCTACCTCCTTTTGAGA
CAGAAACCCGCGCTACCATACTGGAGGATCATCCGCTGCTGCCCGAATGTAACACTTTGACAATGCACAA
CGTGAGTTACGTGCGAGGTCTTCCCTGCAGTGTGGGATTTACGCTGATTCAGGAATGGGTTGTTCCCTGG
GATATGGTTCTAACGCGGGAGGAGCTTGTAATCCTGAGGAAGTGTATGCACGTGTGCCTGTGTTGTGCCA
ACATTGATATCATGACGAGCATGATGATCCATGGTTACGAGTCCTGGGCTCTCCACTGTCATTGTTCCAG
TCCCGGTTCCCTGCAGTGTATAGCCGGCGGGCAGGTTTTGGCCAGCTGGTTTAGGATGGTGGTGGATGGC
GCCATGTTTAATCAGAGGTTTATATGGTACCGGGAGGTGGTGAATTACAACATGCCAAAAGAGGTAATGT
TTATGTCCAGCGTGTTTATGAGGGGTCGCCACTTAATCTACCTGCGCTTGTGGTATGATGGCCACGTGGG
TTCTGTGGTCCCCGCCATGAGCTTTGGATACAGCGCCTTGCACTGTGGGATTTTGAACAATATTGTGGTG
CTGTGCTGCAGTTACTGTGCTGATTTAAGTGAGATCAGGGTGCGCTGCTGTGCCCGGAGGACAAGGCGCC
TTATGCTGCGGGCGGTGCGAATCATCGCTGAGGAGACCACTGCCATGTTGTATTCCTGCAGGACGGAGCG
GCGGCGGCAGCAGTTTATTCGCGCGCTGCTGCAGCACCACCGCCCTATCCTGATGCACGATTATGACTCT
ACCCCCATGTAGGCGTGGACTTCTCCTTCGCCGCCCGTTAAGCAACCGCAAGTTGGACAGCAGCCTGTGG
CTCAGCAGCTGGACAGCGACATGAACTTAAGTGAGCTGCCCGGGGAGTTTATTAATATCACTGATGAGCG
TTTGGCTCGACAGGAAACCGTGTGGAATATAACACCTAAGAATATGTCTGTTACCCATGATATGATGCTT
TTTAAGGCCAGCCGGGGAGAAAGGACTGTGTACTCTGTGTGTTGGGAGGGAGGTGGCAGGTTGAATACTA
GGGTTCTGTGAGTTTGATTAAGGTACGGTGATCTGTATAAGCTATGTGGTGGTGGGGCTATACTACTGAA
TGAAAAATGACTTGAAATTTTCTGCAATTGAAAAATAAACACGTTGAAACATAACACAAACGATTCTTTA
TTCTTGGGCAATGTATGAAAAAGTGTAAGAGGATGTGGCAAATATTTCATTAATGTAGTTGTGGCCAGAC
CAGTCCCATGAAAATGACATAGAGTATGCACTTGGAGTTGTGTCTCCTGTTTCCTGTGTACCGTTTAGTG
TAATGGTTAGTGTTACAGGTTTAGTTTTGTCTCCGTTTAAGTAAACTTGACTGACAATGTTACTTTTGGC
AGTTTTACCGTGAGATTTTGGATAAGCTGATAGGTTAGGCATAAATCCAACAGCGTTTGTATAGGCTGTG
CCTTCAGTAAGATCTCCATTTCTAAAGTTCCAATATTCTGGGTCCAGGAAGGAATTGTTTAGTAGCACTC
CATTTTCGTCAAATCTTATAATAAGATGAGCACTTTGAACTGTTCCAGATATTGGAGCCAAACTGCCTTT
AACAGCCAAAACTGAAACTGTAGCAAGTATTTGACTGCCACATTTTGTTAAGACCAAAGTGAGTTTAGCA
TCTTTCTCTGCATTTAGTCTACAGTTAGGAGATGGAGCTGGTGTGGTCCACAAAGTTAGCTTATCATTAT
TTTTGTTTCCTACTGTAATGGCACCTGTGCTGTCAAAACTAAGGCCAGTTCCTAGTTTAGGAACCATAGC
CTTGTTTGAATCAAATTCTAGGCCATGGCCAATTTTTGTTTTGAGGGGATTTGTGTTTGGTGCATTAGGT
GAACCAAATTCAAGCCCATCTCCTGCATTAATGGCTATGGCTGTAGCGTCAAACATCAACCCCTTGGCAG
TGCTTAGGTTAACCTCAAGCTTTTTGGAATTGTTTGAAGCTGTAAACAAGTAAAGGCCTTTGTTGTAGTT
AATATCCAAGTTGTGGGCTGAGTTTATAAAAAGAGGGCCCTGTCCTAGTCTTAGATTTAGTTGGTTTTGA
GCATCAAACGGATAACTAACATCAAGTATAAGGCGTCTGTTTTGAGAATCAATCCTTAGTCCTCCTGCTA
CATTAAGTTGCATATTGCCTTGTGAATCAAAACCCAAGGCTCCAGTAACTTTAGTTTGCAAGGAAGTATT
ATTAATAGTCACACCTGGACCAGTTGCTACGGTCAAAGTGTTTAGGTCGTCTGTTACATGCAAAGGAGCC
CCGTACTTTAGTCCTAGTTTTCCATTTTGTGTATAAATGGGCTCTTTCAAGTCAATGCCCAAGCTACCAG
TGGCAGTAGTTAGAGGGGGTGAGGCAGTGATAGTAAGGGTACTGCTATCGGTGGTGGTGAGGGGGCCTGA
TGTTTGCAGGGCTAGCTTTCCTTCTGACACTGTGAGGGGTCCTTGGGTGGCAATGCTAAGTTTGGAGTCG
TGCACGGTTAGCGGGGCCTGTGATTGCATGGTGAGTGTGTTGCCCGCGACCATTAGAGGTGCGGCGGCAG
CCACAGTTAGGGCTTCTGAGGTAACTGTGAGGGGTGCAGATATTTCCAGGTTTATGTTTGACTTGGTTTT
TTTGAGAGGTGGGCTCACAGTGGTTACATTTTGGGAGGTAAGGTTGCCGGCCTCGTCCAGAGAGAGGCCG
TTGCCCATTTTGAGCGCAAGCATGCCATTGGAGGTAACTAGAGGTTCGGATAGGCGCAAAGAGAGTACCC
CAGGGGGACTCTCTTGAAACCCATTGGGGGATACAAAGGGAGGAGTAAGAAAAGGCACAGTTGGAGGACC
GGTTTCCGTGTCATATGGATACACGGGGTTGAAGGTATCTTCAGACGGTCTTGCGCGCTTCATCTGCAAC
AACATGAAGATAGTGGGTGCGGATGGACAGGAACAGGAGGAAACTGACATTCCATTTAGATTGTGGAGAA
AGTTTGCAGCCAGGAGGAAGCTGCAATACCAGAGCTGGGAGGAGGGCAAGGAGGTGCTGCTGAATAAACT
GGACAGAAATTTGCTAACTGATTTTAAGTAAGTGATGCTTTATTATTTTTTTTTATTAGTTAAAGGGAAT
AAGATCCCCGGGTACTCTAGTTAATCGACTTAGGCGACCTGACATTAACTAGAGGATCTTGATGTAATCC
AGGGTTAGGACAGTTGCAAATCACAGTGAGAACACAGGGTCCCCTGTCCCGCTCAACTAGCAGGGGGCGC
TGGGTAAACTCCCGAATCAGGCTACGGGCAAGCTCTCCCTGGGCGGTAAGCCGGACGCCGTGCGCCGGGC
CCTCGATATGATCCTCGGGCAATTCAAAGTAGCAAAACTCACCGGAGTCGCGGGCAAAGCACTTGTGGCG
GCGACAGTGGACCAGGTGTTTCAGGCGCAGTTGCTCTGCCTCTCCACTTAACATTCAGTCGTAGCCGTCC
GCCGAGTCCTTTACCGCGTCAAAGTTAGGAATAAATTGATCCGGATAGTGGCCGGGAGGTCCCGAGAAGG
GGTTAAAGTAGACCGATGGCACAAACTCCTCAATAAATTGCAGAGTTCCAATGCCTCCAGAGCGCGGCTC
AGAGGACGAGGTCTGCAGAGTTAGGATTGCCTGACGAGGCGTGAATGAAGAGCGGCCGGCGCCGCCGATC
TGAAATGTCCCGTCCGGACGGAGACCAAGCGAGGAGCTCACCGACTCGTCGTTGAGCTGAATACCTCGCC
CTCTGATTGTCAGGTGAGTTATACCCTGCCCGGGCGACCGCACCCTGTGACGAAAGCCGCCCGCAAGCTG
CGCCCCTGAGTTAGTCATCTGAACTTCGGCCTGGGCGTCTCTGGGAAGTACCACAGTGGTGGGAGCGGGA
CTTTCCTGGTACACCAGGGCAGCGGGCCAACTACGGGGATTAAGGTTATTACGAGGTGTGGTGGTAATAG
CCGCCTGTTCCAGGAGAATTCGGTTTCGGTGGGCGCGTATTCCGTTGACCCGGGATATCATGTGGGGTCC
CGCGCTCATGTAGTTTATTCGGGTTGAGTAGTCTTGGGCAGCTCCAGCCGCAAGTCCCATTTGTGGCTGG
TAACTCCACATGTAGGGCGTGGGAATTTCCTTGCTCATAATGGCGCTGACAACAGGTGCTGGCGCCGGGT
GTGGCCGCTGGAGATGACGTAGTTTTCGCGCTTAAATTTGAGAAAGGGCGCGAAACTAGTCCTTAAGAGT
CAGCGCGCAGTATTTACTGAAGAGAGCCTCCGCGTCTTCCAGCGTGCGCCGAAGCTGATCTTCGCTTTTG
TGATACAGGCAGCTGCGGGTGAGGGATCGCAGAGACCTGTTTTTTATTTTCAGCTCTTGTTCTTGGCCCC
TGCTCTGTTGAAATATAGCATACAGAGTGGGAAAAATCCTGTTTCTAAGCTCGCGGGTCGATACGGGTTC
GTTGGGCGCCAGACGCAGCGCTCCTCCTCCTGCTGCTGCCGCCGCTGTGGATTTCTTGGGCTTTGTCAGA
GTCTTGCTATCCGGTCGCCTTTGCTTCTGTGTGGCCGCTGCTGTTGCTGCCGCTGCCGCCGGTGCAGTAT
GGGCTGTAGAGATGACGGTAGTAATGCAGGATGTTACGGGGGAAGGCCACGCCGTGATGGTAGAGAAGAA
AGCGGCGGGCGAAGGAGATGTTGCCCCCACAGTCTTGCAAGCAAGCAACTATGGCGTTCTTGTGCCCGCG
CCATGAGCGGTAGCCTTGGCGCTGTTGTTGCTCTTGGGCTAACGGCGGCGGCTGCTTGGACTTACCGGCC
CTGGTTCCAGTGGTGTCCCATCTACGGTTGGGTCGGCGAACGGGCAGTGCCGGCGGCGCCTGAGGAGCGG
AGGTTGTAGCCATGCTGGAACCGGTTGCCGATTTCTGGGGCGCCGGCGAGGGGAATGCGACCGAGGGTGA
CGGTGTTTCGTCTGACACCTCTTCGACCTCGGAAGCTTCCTCGTCTAGGCTCTCCCAGTCTTCCATCATG
TCCTCCTCCTCCTCGTCCAAAACCTCCTCTGCCTGACTGTCCCAGTATTCCTCCTCGTCCGTGGGTGGCG
GCGGCAGCTGCAGCTTCTTTTTGGGTGCCATCCTGGGAAGCAAGGGCCCGCGGCTGCTGCTGATAGGGCT
GCGGCGGCGGGGGGATTGGGTTGAGCTCCTCGCCGGACTGGGGGTCCAAGTAAACCCCCCGTCCCTTTCG
TAGCAGAAACTCTTGGCGGGCTTTGTTGATGGCTTGCAATTGGCCAAGAATGTGGCCCTGGGTAATGACG
CAGGCGGTAAGCTCCGCATTAGGCGGGCGGGATTGGTCTTCGTAGAACCTAATCTCGTGGGCGTGGTAGT
CCTCAGGTACAAATTTGCGAAGGTAAGCCGACGTCCACAGCCCCGGAGTGAGTTTCAACCCCGGAGCCGC
GGACTTTTCGTCAGGCGAGGGACCCTGCAGCTCAAAGGTACCGATAATTTGACTTTCGTTAAGCAGCTGC
GAATTGCAAACCAGGGAGCGGTGCGGGGTGCATAGGTTGCAGCGACAGTGACACTCCAGTAGACCGTCAC
CGCTCACGTCTTCCATTATGTCAGAGTGGTAGGCAAGGTAGTTGGCTAGCTGCAGAAGGTAGCAGTGGCC
CCAAAGCGGCGGAGGGCATTCGCGGTACTTAATGGGCACAAAGTCGCTAGGAAGTGCACAGCAGGTGGCG
GGCAAGATTCCTGAGCGCTCTAGGATAAAGTTCCTAAAGTTCTGCAACATGCTTTGACTGGTGAAGTCTG
GCAGACCCTGTTGCAGGGTTTTAAGCAGGCGTTCGGGGAAAATGATGTCCGCCAGGTGCGCGGCCACGGA
GCGCTCGTTGAAGGCCGTCCATAGGTCCTTCAAGTTTTGCTTTAGCAGTTTCTGCAGCTCCTTGAGGTTG
CACTCCTCCAAGCACTGCTGCCAAACGCCCATGGCCGTCTGCCAGGTGTAGCATAGAAATAAGTAAACGC
AGTCGCGGACGTAGTCGCGGCGCGCCTCGCCCTTGAGCGTGGAATGAAGCACGTTTTGCCCAAGGCGGTT
TTCGTGCAAAATTCCAAGGTAGGAGACCAGGTTGCAGAGCTCCACGTTGGAGATCTTGCAGGCCTGGCGT
ACGTAGCCCTGTCGAAAGGTGTAGTGCAATGTTTCCTCTAGCTTGCGCTGCATCTCCGGGTCAGCAAAGA
ACCGCTGCATGCACTCAAGCTCCACGGTAACGAGCACTGCGGCCATCATTAGTTTGCGTCGCTCCTCCAA
GTCGGCAGGCTCGCGCGTTTGAAGCCAGCGCGCTAGCTGCTCGTCGCCAACTGCGGGTAGGCCCTCCTCT
GTTTGTTCTTGCAAATTTGCATCCCTCTCCAGGGGCTGCGCACGGCGCACGATCAGCTCACTCATGACTG
TGCTCATGACCTTGGGGGGTAGGTTAAGTGCCGGGTAGGCAAAGTGGGTGACCTCGATGCTGCGTTTTAG
TACGGCTAGGCGCGCGTTGTCACCCTCGAGTTCCACCAACACTCCAGAGTGACTTTCATTTTCGCTGTTT
TCCTGTTGCAGAGCGTTTGCCGCGCGCTTCTCGTCGCGTCCAAGACCCTCAAAGATTTTTGGCACTTCGT
TGAGCGAGGCGATATCAGGTATGACAGCGCCCTGCCGCAAGGCCAGCTGCTTGTCCGCTCGGCTGCGGTT
GGCACGGCAGGATAGGGGTATCTTGCAGTTTTGGAAAAAGATGTGATAGGTGGCAAGCACCTCTGGCACG
GCAAATACGGGGTAGAAGTTGAGGCGCGGGTTGGGCTCGCATGTGCCGTTTTCTTGGCGTTTGGGGGGTA
CGCGCGGTGAGAATAGGTGGCGTTCGTAGGCAAGGCTGACATCCGCTATGGCGAGGGGCACATCGCTGCG
CTCTTGCAACGCGTCGCAGATAATGGCGCACTGGCGCTGCAGATGCTTCAACAGCACGTCGTCTCCCACA
TCTAGGTAGTCGCCATGCCTTTCGTCCCCCCGCCCGACTTGTTCCTCGTTTGCCTCTGCGTTGTCCTGGT
CTTGCTTTTTATCCTCTGTTGGTACTGAGCGGTCCTCGTCGTCTTCGCTTACAAAACCTGGGTCCTGCTC
GATAATCACTTCCTCCTCCTCAAGCGGGGGTGCCTCGACGGGGAAGGTGGTAGGCGCGTTGGCGGCATCG
GTGGAGGCGGTGGTGGCGAACTCAGAGGGGGCGGTTAGGCTGTCCTTCTTCTCGACTGACTCCATGATCT
TTTTCTGCCTATAGGAGAAGGAAATGGCCAGTCGGGAAGAGGAGCAGCGCGAAACCACCCCCGAGCGCGG
ACGCGGTGCGGCGCGACGTCCCCCAACCATGGAGGACGTGTCGTCCCCGTCCCCGTCGCCGCCGCCTCCC
CGGGCGCCCCCAAAAAAGCGGATGAGGCGGCGTATCGAGTCCGAGGACGAGGAAGACTCATCACAAGACG
CGCTGGTGCCGCGCACACCCAGCCCGCGGCCATCGACCTCGGCGGCGGATTTGGCCATTGCGCCCAAGAA
GAAAAAGAAGCGCCCTTCTCCCAAGCCCGAGCGCCCGCCATCACCAGAGGTAATCGTGGACAGCGAGGAA
GAAAGAGAAGATGTGGCGCTACAAATGGTGGGTTTCAGCAACCCACCGGTGCTAATCAAGCATGGCAAAG
GAGGTAAGCGCACAGTGCGGCGGCTGAATGAAGACGACCCAGTGGCGCGTGGTATGCGGACGCAAGAGGA
AGAGGAAGAGCCCAGCGAAGCGGAAAGTGAAATTACGGTGATGAACCCGCTGAGTGTGCCGATCGTGTCT
GCGTGGGAGAAGGGCATGGAGGCTGCGCGCGCGCTGATGGACAAGTACCACGTGGATAACGATCTAAAGG
CGAACTTCAAACTACTGCCTGACCAAGTGGAAGCTCTGGCGGCCGTATGCAAGACCTGGCTGAACGAGGA
GCACCGCGGGTTGCAGCTGACCTTCACCAGCAACAAGACCTTTGTGACGATGATGGGGCGATTCCTGCAG
GCGTACCTGCAGTCGTTTGCAGAGGTGACCTACAAGCATCACGAGCCCACGGGCTGCGCGTTGTGGCTGC
ACCGCTGCGCTGAGATCGAAGGCGAGCTTAAGTGTCTACACGGAAGCATTATGATAAATAAGGAGCACGT
GATTGAAATGGATGTGACGAGCGAAAACGGGCAGCGCGCGCTGAAGGAGCAGTCTAGCAAGGCCAAGATC
GTGAAGAACCGGTGGGGCCGAAATGTGGTGCAGATCTCCAACACCGACGCAAGGTGCTGCGTGCACGACG
CGGCCTGTCCGGCCAATCAGTTTTCCGGCAAGTCTTGCGGCATGTTCTTCTCTGAAGGCGCAAAGGCTCA
GGTGGCTTTTAAGCAGATCAAGGCTTTTATGCAGGCGCTGTATCCTAACGCCCAGACCGGGCACGGTCAC
CTTTTGATGCCACTACGGTGCGAGTGCAACTCAAAGCCTGGGCACGCGCCCTTTTTGGGAAGGCAGCTAC
CAAAGTTGACTCCGTTCGCCCTGAGCAACGCGGAGGACCTGGACGCGGATCTGATCTCCGACAAGAGCGT
GCTGGCCAGCGTGCACCACCCGGCGCTGATAGTGTTCCAGTGCTGCAACCCTGTGTATCGCAACTCGCGC
GCGCAGGGCGGAGGCCCCAACTGCGACTTCAAGATATCGGCGCCCGACCTGCTAAACGCGTTGGTGATGG
TGCGCAGCCTGTGGAGTGAAAACTTCACCGAGCTGCCGCGGATGGTTGTGCCTGAGTTTAAGTGGAGCAC
TAAACACCAGTATCGCAACGTGTCCCTGCCAGTGGCGCATAGCGATGCGCGGCAGAACCCCTTTGATTTT
TAAACGGCGCAGACGGCAAGGGTGGGGGTAAATAATCACCCGAGAGTGTACAAATAAAAGCATTTGCCTT
TATTGAAAGTGTCTCTAGTACATTATTTTTACATGTTTTTCAAGTGACAAAAAGAAGTGGCGCTCCTAAT
CTGCGCACTGTGGCTGCGGAAGTAGGGCGAGTGGCGCTCCAGGAAGCTGTAGAGCTGTTCCTGGTTGCGA
CGCAGGGTGGGCTGTACCTGGGGACTGTTGAGCATGGAGTTGGGTACCCCGGTAATAAGGTTCATGGTGG
GGTTGTGATCCATGGGAGTTTGGGGCCAGTTGGCAAAGGCGTGGAGAAACATGCAGCAGAATAGTCCACA
GGCGGCCGAGTTGGGCCCCTGTACGCTTTGGGTGGACTTTTCCAGCGTTATACAGCGGTCGGGGGAAGAA
GCAATGGCGCTACGGCGCAGGAGTGACTCGTACTCAAACTGGTAAACCTGCTTGAGTCGCTGGTCAGAAA
AGCCAAAGGGCTCAAAGAGGTAGCATGTTTTTGAGTGCGGGTTCCAGGCAAAGGCCATCCAGTGTACGCC
CCCAGTCTCGCGACCGGCCGTATTGACTATGGCGCAGGCGAGCTTGTGTGGAGAAACAAAGCCTGGAAAG
CGCTTGTCATAGGTGCCCAAAAAATATGGCCCACAACCAAGATCTTTGACAATGGCTTTCAGTTCCTGCT
CACTGGAGCCCATGGCGGCAGCTGTTGTTGATGTTGCTTGCTTCTTTATGTTGTGGCGTTGCCGGCCGAG
AAGGGCGTGCGCAGGTACACGGTTTCGATGACGCCGCGGTGCGGCTGGTGCACACGGACCACGTCAAAGA
CTTCAAACAAAACATAAAGAAGGGTGGGCTCGTCCATGGGATCCACCTCAAAAGTCATGTCTAGCGCGTG
GGCGGAGTTGGCGTAGAGAAGGTTTTGGCCCAGGTCTGTGAGTGCGCCCATGGACATAAAGTTACTGGAG
AATGGGATGCGCCAAAGGGTGCGATCGCAAAGAAACTTTTTCTGGGTAATGCTGTCAACTGCGGTCTTGC
CTATAAGCGGATAGGGGAAGTTAGCAGGGTAGGCCTGTCCTTCGCGCATGGTGGGGGCAAGGTAGCCAAC
AAATCCAGAGTTGTTGTGTTGGTGTAGGATGCCCACCTGTTGGTAGTCCTTGTATTTAGTATCATCCACC
ACCTGACGGCTCATGGGCTG
[453 nt withheld, positions 13741-14193]
GAGATAGTCGTTAAAGGACTGGTCGTTGGTGTCGTTTCTAAGCATGGCCTCAAGCGTGGAGGCGGTGTTG
TGGGCCATGGGGAAGAAGGTGGCGTAAAGGCAAATGCTATCAAACTTAATGCTGGCTCCGTCAACCCTTA
GGTCATTTCCTAGGGAGCTCTGCAGAACCATGTTAACATCCTTCCTGAAGTTCCACTCGTAGGTGTATGA
GCCCGGCAGGAGAAGGAGGTTTTTAATGGCAAAGAACTTCTGAGGCACCTGGATGTGGAAGGGCACATAG
CGACCATTGCCCAGCAACATTGAGCGGTAGCGCAGGCCAGCATTGCGGTGGTGGTTAAATGGGTTGACGT
TGTCCATATAGTCAAGGGACCAGCGTGCTCCAAGGTTAATGTAGCAGTCCACTAGCCCGGGAGCCACCAC
TCGCTTGTTCATGTAGTCGTAGGTGTTTGGGTTATCAGAAATTTTTACGTTGGAAGGACTGTACTTTAGC
TTGTCGGGCAAATACAGCGCTATGTTGGAGTACAGGAAATTTCTCCACAGGTTGGCATTTAGATTGATTT
CCATGGCAAAATTATTTCCAACTCTTATTTCATTTTTATCTGAAAATTCTGTAGCATCTTTTTCCCATCC
ATTTTCCTGACCTGTTTTAGGTTTTACCTTGGTAAGAGTCTCTGTATTAATCACACCTCCCAGTGGAAAG
CAGTAATTTGGAAGTTCATCTTCAGTTCCATGATTTTCAATAATTCTAACATCTGGATCATAGCTGTCAA
CAGCCTGATTCCACATAGAAAAGTACCTGGTTCTATCACCAATGGAATCAAGCAAAAGCTGGTATGAAAG
CTCTGTGTTTCTGTCTTGCAAATCTACAACAGCATTCAACTGCGATGCTTGGCCCGCCAGAACACCCATA
TTACCCGTGCTGTTGTAATACATTAGACCAATAAAATTGTCCCTAAAAGCAATGTAATTAGGCCTGTTGG
GCATAGATTGTTGGCCCATTAGTTCTCGTGAGTTACCTTCCTTAATAGTGGGCATGTAAGAAATATGAGT
GTCTGGGGTTTCTATATCTACATCTTCACTGTACAATACCACTTTAGGAGTCAAGTTATCACCATTGCCT
GCGGCTGCCTCAGTAGTTGAGAAAAATTGCATTTCCACTTGACTTTCTAGCTTTCCATTTTGTTGCTTTA
CAAGAATGCCTTGCCCTCCATTTTCATTTGTGGGTTTTGCATATGAACCGTAACATGGTTTCATTGGGGT
AGTCTTTTTTAGGACTCTCCCAGCTGCATGATTAATTTCTGTTTCGTACCACTGAGATTCTCCTATTTGA
GGTTCAGGTTGAAATGTTTTATCGGCATATTTAGGTGTTTGACCTTCGACACCTATTTGAATACCCTCCT
TTGTAATATTTATACCAGAATAAGGCGCCTGCCCAAATACGTGAGTTTTTTGCTGCTCAGCTTGCTCGTC
TACTTCGTCTTCGTTGTCATCGTCCTCTTCTTCTAGGTTTATTTCAAGAGCAGTAGCAGCTTCATCCCAT
TCGCAAGGATTTGGGGCACCCTTGGGAGCCAGGGCGTTGTAGGCAGTGCCAGAGTAGGGCTTAAAAGTAG
GGCCCCTGTCCAGCACGCCGCGGATGTCAAAGTACGTGGAAGCCATGTCCAGCACACGGTTATCACCCAC
AGCTAGGGTGAACCGCGCCTTGTACGAGTACGCAGTATCCTCACGGTCCACAGGGATGAACCGCAGCGTC
AAACGCTGGGACCGGTCTGTGGTCACGTCGTGCGTAGGCGCCACCGTGGGGTTTCTAAACTTGTTATTCA
GGCTGAAGTACGTCTCGGTGGCGCGGGCAAACTGCACCAGCCCGGGGCTCAGGTACTCCGAGGCGTCCTG
GCCCGAGATGTGCATGTAAGACCACTGCGGCATCATCGAAGGGGTAGCCATCTTGGAAAGCGGGCGCGCG
GCGGCTCAGCAGCTCCTCTGGCGGCGACATGGACGCATACATGACACACATACGACACGTTAGCTATCAG
AAGCATCGTCGGCGCTTCAGGGATTGCACCCCCAGACCCACGATGCTGTTCAGTGTGCTTTGCCAGTTGC
CACTGGCTACGGGCCGCAACGATCGCGGACCGCTGGCGGCGCGGCGCAGGGACGCGCGGCTAGGACGGGT
TACAACAACGGCGGTCGGGCCTGGCAGCACAGGTTTCTGCTGGGTGTCGGCGGGGGGAGGCAGGTCCAGC
GTTACGGGTGTGTGCTGGCCCAGCACTCCGGTAGCCATGGGCGCGATGGGACGGGTGGTGGGCAGGCCTT
GCTTTAGTGCCTCCTCGTACGAGGGAGGCTCGTCTATTTGCGTCACCAGAGTTTCTTCCCTGTCGGGGCG
CGGACGCTTTTCGCCACGCCCCTCTGGAGACACTGTCTCCACGGCCGGTGGAGGCTCCTCTACGGGAGGG
CGGGGATCAAGCTTACTGTTAATCTTATTTTGCACTGCCTGGTTGGCCAGGTCCACCACCCCGCTAATGC
CAGAGGCCAGGCCATCTACCACCTTTTGTTGGAAATTTTGCTCTTTCAACTTATCCCTCAGCATCTGGCC
TGTGCTGCTGTTCCAGGCCTTGCTGCCATAGTTCTTAACGGTGGAACCGAAATTTTTAATGCCGCTCCAC
AGCGAGCCCCAGCTGAAGGCGCCACCGCTCATATTGCTGGTGCCGATATCTTGCCAGTTTCCCATGAACG
GGCGCGAGCCGTGTCGCGGGGCCAGAGACGCAAAGTTGATGTCTTCCATTCTACAAAATAGTTACAGGAC
CAAGCGAGCGTGAGAGTCCAGACTTTTTATTTTGATTTTTCCACATGCAACTTGTTTTTAATCAGTGTCT
CTGCGCCTGCAAGGCCACGGATGCAATTCCGGGCACGGCGCCAATCGCCGCGGCGATCAGTGGAATAAGG
AGGGGCAGGATACCGCCGCGCATGCGACGGTGCGACGCGCGCCGCCGCCGGTGGTGCGCACGACGCATGC
CGCCCGTCAGGCCGTGGCCGGCCATGCCCCTCCTACGGTGCATTCTTCCTCGGAATCCCGGCACCGGGAA
ACGGAGGCGGCAGGTGAGGGCCATATCTGCAAGAACCACAAAGACCGGCTTTTAAACGATGCTGGGGTGG
TAGCGCGCTGTTGGCAGCACCAGGGTCCTGCCTCCTTCGCGAGCCACCCTGCGCACGGAAATCGGGGCCA
GCACGGGCTGGCGACGGCGACGGCGGCGGCGGGTTCCAGTGGTGGTTCGGCGTCGGGTAGTTGCTCGTCT
TCTGGGGCGGTAGGTGTAGCCACGATAGCCGGGGGTAGGCGCAATGGAAGGATGTAGGGCATATTCGGGC
AGTAGCGCGCTGGCGGCGCCGTACTTCCTCGAACGGCGCGGGCGCCGGGGGGCTGAAACGCGAAACATCC
ACGGGTCCGTTTGCACCTCCGTAGAGGTCTTGGACGCGGCCGCAGCGACCGCCTGCACCGCGGCATCCGC
CACCGCTGAGGCAACCGGGGACGTTTGTGTCTCCATGCCCTCTGTGGCGGTGGCAATACTGGTGCTACTG
GTAGTGGGTATCTGAACGTCCACGGTCTGCACGCCCAGTCCCGGCGCCACCTGCTTGATTGGCCGCACGC
GGACCTCGGGCTCCAGCCCAGGTTCCACGGTCATTTTTTCCAAGACATCTTCCAGTCGCTGGCGCTTGGG
TACCATCAGCTGCACGGTGGGTGCCAAGTCACCAGACTCGCGCTTTAGGCCGCGCTTTTCTTCGGACGGT
GCAAGCGCGGGCAGCACCTGCTGCAGTGTTACGGGCTTTAGGCTAGGTGTTGGGTTGCCCTCGTCCAGCG
GCAACGCCAGCATGTCCTTATGCCGCTTTCCGTAGGCAAACTCCCCGAGGCGCTCGTTGGCCTGCTCAAG
CAGGTCCTCGTCGCCGTACACCTCATCATACACGCGCTTGTAGGTGCGGGTGGAGCGCTCACCGGGCGTA
AAGACTACGGTGGTGCCGGGTCGCAAAACACGTTTTACGCGTCGACCTTTCCACTGTACCCGTCGCCTGG
GCGCGGTAGCGTGCAGCAGTTCCACCTCGTCGTCAAGTTCATCATCATCATCTTTCTTTTTCTTTTTGAC
CCGCTTTAGCTTTCGGGGCTTGTAATCCTGCTCTTCCTTCTTCGGGGGGCCATAGATCTCCGGCGCGATG
ACCTGGAGCATCTCTTCTTTGATTTTGCGCTTGGACATAGCTTCGTTGCGCGCCGCCGCCGCTGGATACA
TACAACAGTACGAGTCTAAGTAGTTTTTTCTTGCAATCTAGTTGCGCGGGGGGCGGGTGCGCACGGGCAC
GCGCAGGCCGCTAACCGAGTCGCGCACCCAATACACGTTGCCCCTGCGACCCTGAGTCATAGCACTAATG
GCCGCGGCTGCTGCGGCGGCCGCTCGTCGCCTGGACCTGGGGGGCACAGTGACAATACCCGCGGCCAGCC
TTCGAGCGGCCCGCATGGCCGCCCGTCGGCCGGTGCGACGTGCGCGGTTAAGCAGGGCCGCCGCCGCGCG
TTGGGCGGCAGTGCCGGGTCGGCGGCGGTGGCGACGTGCTACGCGCCTCCGCCGTCTCTTCATTTTAGCA
TAGCGCCGGGCTCCGCGCACCACGGTCTGAATGGCCGCGTCCACTGTGGACACTGGTGGCGGCGTGGGCG
TGTAGTTGCGCGCCTCCTCCACCACCGCGTCGATGGCGTCATCGACGGTGGTGCGCCCAGTGCGGCCGCG
TTTGTGCGCGCCCCAGGGCGCGCGGTAGTGCCCGCGCACGCGCACTGGGTGTTGGTCGGAGCGCTTCTTG
GCCCCGCCAAACATCTTGCTTGGGAAGCGCAGGCCCCAGCCTGTGTTATTGCTGGGCGATATAAGGATGG
ACATGCTTGCTCAAAAAGTGCGGCTCGATAGGACGCGCGGCGAGACTATGCCCAGGGCCTTGTAAACGTA
GGGGCAGGTGCGGCGTCTGGCGTCAGTAATGGTCACTCGCTGGACTCCTCCGATGCTGTTGCGCAGCGGT
AGCGTCCCGTGATCTGTGAGAGCAGGAACGTTTTCACTGACGGTGGTGATGGTGGGGGCTGGCGGGCGCG
CCAAAATCTGGTTCTCGGGAAAGCGATTGAACACGTGGGTCAGAGAGGTAAACTGGCGGATGAGTTGGGA
GTAGACGGCCTGGTCGTTGTAGAAGCTCTTGGAGTGCACGGGCAACAGCTCGGCGCCCACCACCGGAAAG
TTGCTGATCTGGCGCGTGGAGCGGAAGGTCACGGGGTCTTGCATCATGTCTGGCAACGACCAGTAGACCT
GCTCCGAGCCGCAGGTTACGTCAGGAGTGCAAAGCAGGGTCCATGAGCGGATTCCGGTCTGAGGGTCGCC
GTAGTTGTATGCAAGGTACCAGCTGCGGTACTGGGTGAAGGTGCTGTCATTGCTTATTAGGTTGTAACTG
CGTTTCTTGCTGTCCTCTGTCAGGGGTTTGATCACCGGTTTCTTCTGAGGCTTCTCGACCTCGGGTTGCG
CAGCGGGGGCGGCAGCTTCGGCCGCTGCTTCGGCCTCAGCGCGCTTCTCCTCAGCCCGTGTGGCAAAGGT
GTCGCCGCGAATGGCATGATCGTTCATGTCCTCCACCGGCTGCATTGCCGCGGCTGCCGCGTTGGAGTTC
TCTTCCGCGCCGCTGCCACTGCTGTTGCTGCCGCCTGCGCCACCCCCGCCCTGTTCGGTGTCATCTTTCA
AGCTCGCCTGGTAGGCGTCCACATCCAACAGTGCGGGAATGTTACCACCCTCCAGATCATCGTAGGTGAT
CCTAAAGCCCTCCTGGAAGGGTTGCCGCTTGCGGATGCCCAACAAGTTGCTCAGGCGGCTGTGGGTGAAG
TCCACCCCGCATCCTGGCAGCAAAATGATGTCTGGATGGAAGGCTTCGTTTGTATATACCCCAGGCATGA
CAAGACCAGTGACGGGGTCAAACCCCAGTCTGAAGTTGCGGGTGTCAAACTTTACCCCGATGTCGCTTTC
CAGAACCCCGTTCTGTCTGCCCACTTTCAAGTAGTGCTCCACGATCGCGTTGTTCATAAGGTCTATGGTC
ATGGTCTCGGAGTAGTTGCCCTCGGGCAGCGTGAACTCCACCCACTCGTATTTCAGCTCCACCTGATTGT
CCTTAGTAGGCAAGCGCGACACCATCACCCGCGCCTTAAACTTATTGGTAAACATGAACTCGTTCACATT
TGGCATGTTGGTATGCAGGATGGTTTTCAGGTCGCCGCCCCAGTGCGACCGGTCGTCAAGATTGATGGTC
TGTGTGCTTGCCTCCCCCGGGCTGTAGTCATTGTTTTGAATGACCGTGGTCAGAAAGTTGCTGTGGTCGT
TCTGGTAGTTCAGGGATGCCACATCCGTTGACTTGTTGTCCACCAGGTACACACGGGTGGTGTCGAATAG
GGGTGCCAACTCAGAGTAACGGATGCTGTTTCTCCCCCCGGTAGGCCGCAGGTACCGCGGAGGCACAAAC
GGCGGGTCCAGGGGAGCATCGAAGGGAGAACCCAGCGCCGCCGCCACTGGCGCCGCGCTCACCACACTCT
CGTAGGAGGGAGGAGGACCTTCCTCATACATCGCCGCGCGCCGCATACTAAGGGGAATACAAGAAAACCA
ACGCTCGGTGCCATGGCCTTGGTGAGTTTTTTATTTTGCATCATGCTTTTTTTTTTTTAAAACATTCTCC
CCAGCCTGGGGCGAAGGTGCGCAAACGGGTTGCCACTCCCTCCCAAATCCAGGACGCTGCTGTCGTCTGC
CGAGTCATCGTCCTCCCACACCAGACCCCGCTGACGGTCGTGCCTTTGACGACGGGTGGGCGGGCGCGGG
CCTGGCACGTCCCTGTGCTCCTGCGCGTACGTCTTCCATCTACTCATCTTGTCCACTAGGCTCTCTATCC
CGTTGTTGGGAAATGCCGGAGGCAGGTTTTTTTCGCGCTGCGGCTGCAGCAGCGAGTTGTTTAGGTACTC
CTCCTCGCCCAGCAGGCGCGGGCGGGTGGTGCGAGTGCTGGTAAGAGACCCTATCAAGCTTGGAAATGGG
CTACTAGCATCTGACCGCGGGGCCGCAGCGCCTAGATCGGACAAGCTGCTTGGCCTGCGGAAGCTTTCCT
TTCGCAGCGCCGCCTCTGCCTGCTCGCGCTGTTGCAACTCTAGCAGGGTCTGCGGTTGCGGGGAAAACAC
GCTGTCGTCTATGTCGTCCCAGAGGAATCCATCGTTACCCTCGGGCACCTCGAATCCCCCGGTGTAGAAA
CCAGGGGGCGGTAGCCAGTGCGGGTTCAAGATGGCATTGGTGAAATACTCGGGGTTCACGGCGGCCGCGC
GATGCAAGTAGTCCATTAGGCGGTTGATAAACGGCCGGTTTGAGGCATACATGCCCGGTTCCATGTTGCG
CGCGGTCATGTCCAGCGCCACGCTGGGCGTTACCCCGTCGCGCATCAGGTTAAGGCTCACGCTCTGCTGC
ACGTAGCGCAAAATGCGCTCCTCCTCGCTGTTTAAACTGTGCAACGAGGGGATCTTCTGCCGCCGGTTGG
TCAGCAGGTAGTTTAGGGTTGCCTCCAGGCTGCCCGTGTCCTCCTGCCCCAGCGCGCGGCTGACACTTGT
AATCTCCTGGAAAGTATGCTCGTCCACATGCGCCTGACCTATGGCCTCGCGGTACAGTGTCAGCAAGTGA
CCTAGGTATGTGTCCCGGGACACGCTGCCACTGTCCGTGAAGGGCGCTATTAGCAGCAGCAACAGGCGCG
AGTTGGGCGTCAGCAAGCTAGACACGGTCGCGCGGTCGCCTGTGGGAGCCCGCACCCCCCACAGCCCCTG
CAAGTTTTTGAAAGCCTGGCTCAGGTTTACGGTCTGCAGGCCTTGTCTACTGGTCTGGAAAAAATAGTCT
GGCCCAGACTGGTACACCTCACTTTGCGGTGTCTCAGTCACCATTAGCCGCAGTGCGCTCACAAAGTTGG
TGTAGTCCTCCTGTCCCCGCGGCACGTTGGCGGGCTGTGTACTCAGGAAGGCGTTTAGTGCAACCATGGA
GCCCAGGTTGCCCTGCTGCTGCGCGCGCTCACGCTGCGCCACGGCCTCGCGCACATCCCCCACCAGCCGG
TCCAGGTTGGTCTGCACGTTGCCGCTGTTGTAACGAGCCACGCGCTGAAGCAGCGCGTCGTAGACCAGGC
CGGCCTCGTCGGGCCGGATGGCCCTGTTTTCGGCCAGCGCGTTTACGATCGCCAGCACCTTCTCGTGCGT
GGGGTTTGCGCGCGCCGGGACCACCGCTTCCAGAATTGCGGAGAGCCGGTTGGCCTGCGGCTGCTGCCGG
AACGCGTCAGGATTGCGCGCAGTCAGCGACATGATGCGGTCCATGACCTGGCGCCAGTCGTCCGTGGAGT
TAAGGCCGGACGGCTGGCTCTGCAGCGCCGCCCGCACCGCCGGGTCCGTTGCGTCTTGCATCATCTGATC
AGAAACATCACCGCTTAGTACTCGCCGTCCTCTGGCTCGTACTCATCGTCCTCGTCATATTCCTCCACGC
CGCCGACGTTGCCAGCGCGCGCGGGTGCCACCGCCAGCCCAGGTCCGGCCCCAGCTGCCTCCAGGGCGCG
TCGGCTTGGGGCCCAGCGCAGGTCAGCGCCCGCGTCAAAGTAGGACTCGGCCTCTCTATCGCCGCTGCCC
GTGCCAGCCAGGGCCCTTTGCAGGCTGTGCATCAGCTCGCGGTCGCTGAGCTCGCGCCGCCGGCTCACGC
TCACGGCCTTGTGGATGCGCTCGTTGCGATAAACGCCCAGGTCGTCGCTCAAGGTAAGCACCTTCAGCGC
CATGCGCATGTAGAACCCCTCGATCTTTACCTCCTTGTCTATGGGAACGTAAGGGGTATGGTATATCTTG
CGGGCGTAAAACTTGCCCAGGCTAAGCATGGAATAGTTGATGGCGGCCACCTTGTCAGCCAGGCTCAAGC
TGCGCTCCTGCACCACTATGCTCTGCAGGATGTTTATCAAATCGAGCAGCCAGCGGCCCTCGGGCTCTAC
TATGTTTAGCAGCGCATCCCTGAATGCCTCGTTGTCCCTGCTGTGCTGCACTATAAGGAACAGCTGCGCC
ATGAGCGGCTTGCTATTTGGGTTTTGCTCCAGCGCGCTTACAAAGTCCCACAGATGCATCAGTCCTATAG
CCACCTCCTCGCGCGCCACAAGCGTACGCACGTGGTTGTTAAAGCTTTTTTGAAAGTTAATCTCCTGGTT
CACCGTCTGCTCGTATGCGGTTACCAGGTCGGCGGCCGCCACGTGTGCGCGCGCGGGACTAATCCCGGTT
CGCGCGTCGGGCTCAAAGTCCTCCTCGCGCAGCAACCGCTCGCGATTCAGGCCATGCCGCAGCTCGCGCC
CTGCGTGGAACTTTCGATCCCGCATCTCCTCGGGCTCCTCTCCCTCGCGGTCGCGAAACAGGTTCTGCCG
CGGCACGTACGCCTCACGCGTATCACGCTTCAGCTGCACCCTTGGGTGCCGCTCAGGAGAGGGCGCTCCT
AGCCGCGCCAGGCCCTCGCCCTCCTCCAAGTCCAGGTAGTGCCGGGCCCGGCGCCGCGGGGGTTCGTAAT
CACCATCTGCTGCCGCGTCAACCGCGGATGTCGCCCCTCCTGACGCGGTAGGAGGAGGGGAGGGTGCCCT
GCATGTCTGCCGCTGCTCTTGCTCTTGCCGCTGCTGAGGAGGGGGGCGCATCTGCCGCAGCACCGGATGC
ATCTGGGAAAAGCAAAAAAGGGGCTCGTCCCTGTTTCCGGAGGAATTTGCAAGCGGGGTCTTGCATGACG
GGGAGGCAAACCCCCGTTCGCCGCAGTCCGGCCGGTCCGAGACTCGAACCGGGGGTCCCGCGACTCAACC
CTTGGAAAATAACCCTCCGGCTACAGGGAGCGAGCCACTTAATGCTTTCGCTTTCCAGCCTAACCGCTTA
CGCTGCGCGCGGCCAGTGGCCAAAAAAGCTAGCGCAGCAGCCGCCGCGCCTGGAAGGAAGCCAAAAGGAG
CACTCCCCCGTTGTCTGACGTCGCACACCTGGGTTCGACACGCGGGCGGTAACCGCATGGATCACGGCGG
ACGGCCGGATACGGGGCTCGAACCCCGGTCGTCCGCCATGATACCCTTGCGAATTTATCCACCAGACCAC
GGAAGAGTGCCCGCTTACAGGCTCTCCTTTTGCACGCTAGAGCGTCAACGATTGCGCGCGCCTGACCGGC
CAGAGCGTCCCGACCATGGAGCACTTTTTGCCGCTGCGCAACATCTGGAACCGCGTCCGCGACTTTCCGC
GCGCCTCCACCACCGCCGCCGGCATCACCTGGATGTCCAGGTACATCTACGGATATCATCGCCTTATGTT
GGAAGATCTCGCCCCCGGAGCCCCGGCCACCCTACGCTGGCCCCTCTACCGCCAGCCGCCGCCGCACTTT
TTGGTGGGATACCAGTACCTGGTGCGGACTTGCAACGACTACGTATTTGACTCGAGGGCTTACTCGCGTC
TCAGGTACACCGAGCTCTCGCAGCCGGGTCACCAGACCGTTAACTGGTCCGTTATGGCCAACTGCACTTA
CACCATCAACACGGGCGCATACCACCGCTTTGTGGACATGGATGACTTCCAGTCTACCCTCACGCAGGTG
CAGCAGGCCATATTAGCCGAGCGCGTTGTCGCCGACCTAGCCCTGCTTCAGCCGATGAGGGGCTTCGGGG
TCACACGCATGGGAGGAAGAGGGCGCCACCTACGGCCAAACTCCGCCGCCGCCGCAGCGATAGATGCAAG
AGATGCAGGACAAGAGGAAGGAGAAGAAGAAGTGCCGGTAGAAAGGCTCATGCAAGACTACTACAAAGAC
CTGCGCCGATGTCAAAACGAAGCCTGGGGCATGGCCGACCGCCTGCGCATTCAGCAGGCCGGACCCAAGG
ACATGGTGCTTCTGTCGACCATCCGCCGTCTCAAGACCGCCTACTTTAATTACATCATCAGCAGCACCTC
CGCCAGAAACAACCCCGACCGCCGCCCGCTGCCGCCCGCCACGGTGCTCAGCCTACCTTGCGACTGTGAC
TGGTTAGACGCCTTTCTCGAGAGGTTTTCCGATCCGGTCGATGCGGACTCGCTCAGGTCCCTCGGCGGCG
GAGTACCTACACAACAATTGTTGAGATGCATCGTTAGCGCCGTATCCCTGCCGCATGGCAGCCCCCCGCC
AACCCATAACCGGGACATGACGGGCGGCGTCTTCCAACTGCGCCCCCGCGAGAACGGCCGCGCCGTCACC
GAGACCATGCGCCGTCGCCGCGGGGAGATGATCGAGCGCTTTGTCGACCGCCTCCCGGTGCGCCGTCGTC
GCCGCCGTGTCCCCCCTCCCCCACCGCCGCCAGAAGAAGAAGAAGGGGAGGCCCTTATGGAAGAGGAGAT
TGAAGAAGAAGAAGAGGCCCCTGTAGCCTTTGAGCGCGAGGTGCGCGACACTGTCGCCGAGCTCATCCGT
CTTCTGGAGGAGGAGTTAACCGTGTCGGCGCGCAACTCCCAGTTTTTCAACTTCGCCGTGGACTTCTACG
AGGCCATGGAGCGCCTTGAGGCCTTGGGGGATATCAACGAATCCACGTTGCGACGCTGGGTTATGTACTT
CTTCGTGGCAGAACACACCGCCACCACCCTCAACTACCTCTTTCAGCGCCTGCGAAACTACGCCGTCTTC
GCCCGGCACGTGGAGCTCAATCTCGCGCAGGTGGTCATGCGCGCCCGCGATGCCGAAGGGGGCGTGGTCT
ACAGCCGCGTCTGGAACGAGGGAGGCCTCAACGCCTTCTCGCAGCTCATGGCCCGCATTTCCAACGACCT
CGCCGCCACCGTGGAGCGAGCCGGACGCGGAGATCTCCAGGAGGAAGAGATCGAGCAGTTCATGGCCGAG
ATCGCCTATCAAGACAACTCAGGAGACGTGCAGGAGATTTTGCGCCAGGCCGCCGTCAACGACACCGAAA
TTGATTCTGTCGAACTCTCTTTCAGGTTCAAGCTCACCGGGCCCGTCGTCTTCACGCAGAGGCGCCAGAT
TCAGGAGATCAACCGCCGCGTCGTCGCGTTCGCCAGCAACCTACGCGCGCAGCACCAGCTCCTGCCCGCG
CGCGGCGCCGACGTGCCCCTGCCCCCTCTCCCGGCGGGTCCGGAGCCCCCCCTACCTCCGGGGGCTCGCC
CGCGTCACCGCTTTTAGATGCATCATCCAAGGACACCCCCGCGGCCCACCGCCCGCCGCGCGGTACCGTA
GTCGCGCCGCGGGGATGCGGCCTCTTGCAAGCCATCGACGCCGCCACCAACCAGCCCCTGGAAATTAGGT
ATCACCTGGATCTAGCCCGCGCCCTGACCCGTCTATGCGAGGTAAACCTGCAGGAGCTCCCGCCTGACCT
GACGCCGCGGGAGCTCCAGACCATGGACAGCTCCCATCTGCGCGATGTTGTCATCAAGCTCCGACCGCCG
CGCGCGGACATCTGGACTTTGGGCTCGCGCGGCGTGGTGGTCCGATCCACCGTAACTCCCCTCGAGCAGC
CAGACGGTCAAGGACAAGCAGCCGAAGTAGAAGACCACCAGCCAAACCCGCCAGGCGAGGGGCTCAAATT
CCCACTCTGCTTCCTTGTGCGCGGTCGTCAGGTCAACCTCGTGCAGGATGTACAGCCCGTGCACCGCTGC
CAGTACTGCGCACGTTTTTACAAAAGCCAGCACGAGTGTTCGGCCCGTCGCAGGGACTTCTACTTTCACC
ACATCAATAGCCACTCCTCCAATTGGTGGCGGGAGATCCAGTTCTTCCCGATCGGCTCGCATCCTCGCAC
CGAGCGTCTCTTTGTCACCTACGATGTAGAGACCTATACTTGGATGGGGGCCTTTGGGAAGCAGCTCGTG
CCCTTCATGCTGGTCATGAAGTTCGGCGGAGATGAGCCTCTAGTGACTGCCGCGCGAGACCTAGCCGCGA
ACCTTGGATGGGACCGCTGGGAACAAGACCCGCTTACCTTCTACTGCATCACCCCAGAAAAAATGGCCAT
AGGTCGCCAGTTTAGGACCTTTCGCGACCACCTGCAAATGCTAATGGCCCGTGACCTGTGGAGCTCATTC
GTCGCTTCCAACCCTCATCTTGCAGACTGGGCCCTTTCAGAGCACGGGCTCAGCTCCCCTGAAGAGCTCA
CCTACGAGGAACTTAAAAAATTGCCTTCCATCAAGGGCATCCCGCGCTTCTTGGAACTTTACATTGTGGG
CCACAACATCAACGGCTTTGACGAGATCGTGCTCGCCGCCCAGGTAATTAACAACCGTTCCGAGGTGCCG
GGACCCTTCCGCATCACACGCAACTTTATGCCTCGCGCGGGAAAGATACTCTTCAACGATGTCACCTTCG
CCCTGCCAAATCCGCGTTCCAAAAAGCGCACGGACTTTTTGCTCTGGGAGCAGGGCGGATGCGACGACAC
TGACTTCAAATACCAGTACCTCAAAGTCATGGTCAGGGACACCTTTGCGCTCACCCACACCTCGCTCCGG
AAGGCCGCGCAGGCATACGCGCTACCCGTAGAAAAGGGATGCTGCGCCTACCAGGCCGTCAACCAGTTCT
ACATGCTAGGCTCTTACCGTTCGGAGGCCGACGGGTTTCCGATCCAAGAGTACTGGAAAGACCGCGAAGA
GTTTGTCCTCAACCGCGAGCTGTGGAAAAAAAAGGGACAGGATAAGTATGACATCATCAAGGAAACCCTG
GACTACTGCGCCCTAGACGTGCAGGTCACCGCCGAGCTGGTCAACAAGCTGCGCGACTCCTACGCCTCCT
TCGTGCGTGACGCGGTAGGTCTCACAGACGCCAGCTTCAACGTCTTCCAGCGTCCAACCATATCATCCAA
CTCACATGCCATCTTCAGGCAGATAGTCTTCCGAGCAGAGCAGCCCGCCCGTAGCAACCTCGGTCCCGAC
CTCCTCGCTCCCTCGCACGAACTATACGATTACGTGCGCGCCAGCATCCGCGGTGGAAGATGCTACCCTA
CATATCTTGGAATACTCAGAGAGCCCCTCTACGTTTACGACATTTGCGGCATGTACGCCTCCGCGCTCAC
CCACCCCATGCCATGGGGTCCCCCACTCAACCCATACGAGCGCGCGCTTGCCGCCCGCGCATGGCAGCAG
GCGCTAGACTTGCAAGGATGCAAGATAGACTACTTCGACGCGCGCCTGCTGCCCGGGGTCTTTACCGTGG
ACGCAGACCCCCCGGACGAGACGCAGCTAGACCCCCTACCGCCATTCTGCTCGCGCAAGGGCGGCCGCCT
CTGCTGGACCAACGAGCGCCTACGCGGAGAGGTAGCCACCAGCGTTGACCTTGTCACCCTGCACAACCGC
GGTTGGCGCGTGCACCTGGTGCCCGACGAGCGCACCACCGTCTTTCCCGAATGGCGGTGCGTTGCGCGCG
AATACGTGCAGCTAAACATCGCGGCCAAGGAGCGCGCCGATCGCGACAAAAACCAAACCCTGCGCTCCAT
CGCCAAGTTGCTGTCCAACGCCCTCTACGGGTCGTTTGCCACCAAGCTTGACAACAAAAAGATTGTCTTT
TCTGACCAGATGGATGCGGCCACCCTCAAAGGCATCACCGCGGGCCAGGTGAATATCAAATCCTCCTCGT
TTTTGGAAACTGACAATCTTAGCGCAGAAGTCATGCCCGCTTTTCAGAGGGAGTACTCACCCCAACAGCT
GGCCCTCGCAGACAGCGATGCGGAAGAGAGTGAGGACGAACGCGCCCCCACCCCCTTTTATAGCCCCCCT
TCAGGAACACCCGGTCACGTGGCCTACACCTACAAACCAATCACCTTCCTTGATGCCGAAGAGGGCGACA
TGTGTCTTCACACCCTGGAGCGAGTGGACCCCCTAGTGGACAACGACCGCTACCCCTCCCACTTAGCCTC
CTTCGTGCTGGCCTGGACGCGAGCCTTTGTCTCAGAGTGGTCCGAGTTTCTATACGAGGAGGACCGCGGA
ACACCGCTCGAGGACAGGCCTCTCAAGTCTGTATACGGGGACACGGACAGCCTTTTCGTCACCGAGCGTG
GACACCGGCTCATGGAAACCAGAGGTAAGAAACGCATCAAAAAGCATGGGGGAAACCTGGTTTTTGACCC
CGAACGGCCAGAGCTCACCTGGCTCGTGGAATGCGAGACCGTCTGCGGGGCCTGCGGCGCGGATGCCTAC
TCCCCGGAATCGGTATTTCTCGCGCCCAAGCTCTACGCCCTCAAAAGTCTGCACTGCCCCTCGTGCGGCG
CCTCCTCCAAGGGCAAGCTGCGCGCCAAGGGCCACGCCGCGGAGGGGCTGGACTATGACACCATGGTCAA
ATGCTACCTGGCCGACGCGCAGGGCGAAGACCGGCAGCGCTTCAGCACCAGCAGGACCAGCCTCAAGCGC
ACCCTGGCCAGCGCGCAGCCCGGAGCGCACCCCTTCACCGTGACCCAGACTACGCTGACGAGGACCCTGC
GCCCGTGGAAAGACATGACCCTGGCCCGTCTGGACGAGCACCGACTACTGCCGTACAGCGAAAGCCGCCC
CAACCCGCGAAACGAGGAGATATGCTGGATCGAGATGCCGTAGAGCAGGTGACCGAGCTGTGGGACCGCC
TGGAACTGCTTGGTCAAACGCTCAAAAGCATGCCTACGGCGGACGGTCTCAAACCGTTGAAAAACTTTGC
TTCCTTGCAAGAACTGCTATCGCTGGGCGGCGAGCGCCTTCTGGCGGATTTGGTCAGGGAAAACATGCGA
GTCAGGGACATGCTTAACGAAGTGGCCCCCCTGCTCAGGGATGACGGCAGCTGCAGCTCTCTTAACTACC
AGTTGCAGCCGGTAATAGGTGTGATTTACGGGCCCACCGGCTGCGGTAAGTCGCAGCTGCTCAGGAACCT
GCTTTCTTCCCAGCTGATCTCCCCTACCCCGGAAACCGTTTTCTTCATCGCCCCGCAGGTAGACATGATC
CCCCCATCTGAACTCAAAGCGTGGGAAATGCAAATCTGTGAGGGTAACTACGCCCCTGGGCCGGATGGAA
CCATTATACCGCAGTCTGGCACCCTCCGCCCGCGCTTTGTAAAAATGGCCTATGACGATCTCATCCTGGA
ACACAACTATGACGTTAGTGATCCCAGAAATATCTTCGCCCAGGCCGCCGCCCGTGGGCCCATTGCCATC
ATTATGGACGAATGCATGGAAAATCTTGGAGGTCACAAGGGCGTCTCCAAGTTCTTCCACGCATTTCCTT
CTAAGCTACATGACAAATTTCCCAAGTGCACCGGATACACTGTGCTGGTGGTTCTGCACAACATGAATCC
CCGGAGGGATATGGCTGGGAACATAGCCAACCTAAAAATACAGTCCAAGATGCATCTCATATCCCCACGT
ATGCACCCATCCCAGCTTAACCGCTTTGTAAACACTTACACCAAGGGCCTGCCCCTGGCAATCAGCTTGC
TACTGAAAGACATTTTTAGGCACCACGCCCAGCGCTCCTGCTACGACTGGATCATCTACAACACCACCCC
GCAGCATGAAGCTCTGCAGTGGTGCTACCTCCACCCCAGAGACGGGCTTATGCCCATGTATCTGAACATC
CAGAGTCACCTTTACCACGTCCTGGAAAAAATACACAGGACCCTCAACGACCGAGACCGCTGGTCCCGGG
CCTACCGCGCGCGCAAAACCCCTAAATAAAGACAGCAAGACACTTGCTTGATCCAAATCCAAACAGAGTC
TGGTTTTTTATTTATGTTTTAAACCGCATTGGGAGGGGAGGAAGCCTTCAGGGCAGAAACCTGCTGGCGC
AGATCCAACAGCTGCTGAGAAACGACATTAAGTTCCCGGGTCAAAGAATCCAATTGTGCCAAAAGAGCCG
TCAACTTGTCATCGCGGGCGGATGAACGGGAAGCTGCACTGCTTGCAAGCGGGCTCAGGAAAGCAAAGTC
AGTCACAATCCCGCGGGCGGTGGCTGCAGCGGCTGAAGCGGCGGCGGAGGCTGCAGTCTCCAACGGCGTT
CCAGACACGGTCTCGTAGGTCAAGGTAGTAGAGTTTGCGGGCAGGACGGGGCGACCATCAATGCTGGAGC
CCATCACATTCTGACGCACCCCGGCCCATGGGGGCATGCGCGTTGTCAAATATGAGCTCACAATGCTTCC
ATCAAACGAGTTGGTGCTCATGGCGGCGGCGGCTGCTGCAAAACAGATACAAAACTACATAAGACCCCCA
CCTTATATATTCTTTCCCACCCTTAAGCTAGTTTCGAAATCGATTCTAGTTTCGAAGCTGTCGAAGAATT
CGTAGCTAGACAGGTGGCACTTTTCGGGGAAATGTGCGCGGAACCCCTATTTGTTTATTTTTCTAAATAC
ATTCAAATATGTATCCGCTCATGAGACAATAACCCTGATAAATGCTTCAATAATATTGAAAAAGGAAGAG
TATGAGTATTCAACATTTCCGTGTCGCCCTTATTCCCTTTTTTGCGGCATTTTGCCTTCCTGTTTTTGCT
CACCCAGAAACGCTGGTGAAAGTAAAAGATGCTGAAGATCAGTTGGGTGCACGAGTGGGTTACATCGAAC
TGGATCTCAACAGCGGTAAGATCCTTGAGAGTTTTCGCCCCGAAGAACGTTTTCCAATGATGAGCACTTT
TAAAGTTCTGCTATGTGGCGCGGTATTATCCCGTGTTGACGCCGGGCAAGAGCAACTCGGTCGCCGCATA
CACTATTCTCAGAATGACTTGGTTGAGTACTCACCAGTCACAGAAAAGCATCTTACGGATGGCATGACAG
TAAGAGAATTATGCAGTGCTGCCATAACCATGAGTGATAACACTGCGGCCAACTTACTTCTGACAACGAT
CGGAGGACCGAAGGAGCTAACCGCTTTTTTGCACAACATGGGGGATCATGTAACTCGCCTTGATCGTTGG
GAACCGGAGCTGAATGAAGCCATACCAAACGACGAGCGTGACACCACGATGCCTGCAGCAATGGCAACAA
CGTTGCGCAAACTATTAACTGGCGAACTACTTACTCTAGCTTCCCGGCAACAATTAATAGACTGGATGGA
GGCGGATAAAGTTGCAGGACCACTTCTGCGCTCGGCCCTTCCGGCTGGCTGGTTTATTGCTGATAAATCT
GGAGCCGGTGAGCGTGGGTCTCGCGGTATCATTGCAGCACTGGGGCCAGATGGTAAGCCCTCCCGTATCG
TAGTTATCTACACGACGGGGAGTCAGGCAACTATGGATGAACGAAATAGACAGATCGCTGAGATAGGTGC
CTCACTGATTAAGCATTGGTAACTGTCAGACCAAGTTTACTCATATATACTTTAGATTGATTTAAAACTT
CATTTTTAATTTAAAAGGATCTAGGTGAAGATCCTTTTTGATAATCTCATGACCAAAATCCCTTAACGTG
AGTTTTCGTTCCACTGAGCGTCAGACCCCGTAGAAAAGATCAAAGGATCTTCTTGAGATCCTTTTTTTCT
GCGCGTAATCTGCTGCTTGCAAACAAAAAAACCACCGCTACCAGCGGTGGTTTGTTTGCCGGATCAAGAG
CTACCAACTCTTTTTCCGAAGGTAACTGGCTTCAGCAGAGCGCAGATACCAAATACTGTCCTTCTAGTGT
AGCCGTAGTTAGGCCACCACTTCAAGAACTCTGTAGCACCGCCTACATACCTCGCTCTGCTAATCCTGTT
ACCAGTGGCTGCTGCCAGTGGCGATAAGTCGTGTCTTACCGGGTTGGACTCAAGACGATAGTTACCGGAT
AAGGCGCAGCGGTCGGGCTGAACGGGGGGTTCGTGCACACAGCCCAGCTTGGAGCGAACGACCTACACCG
AACTGAGATACCTACAGCGTGAGCTATGAGAAAGCGCCACGCTTCCCGAAGGGAGAAAGGCGGACAGGTA
TCCGGTAAGCGGCAGGGTCGGAACAGGAGAGCGCACGAGGGAGCTTCCAGGGGGAAACGCCTGGTATCTT
TATAGTCCTGTCGGGTTTCGCCACCTCTGACTTGAGCGTCGATTTTTGTGATGCTCGTCAGGGGGGCGGA
GCCTATGGAAAAACGCCAGCAACGCGGCCTTTTTACGGTTCCTGGCCTTTTGCTGGCCTTTTGCTCACAT
GTTCTTTCCTGCGTTATCCCCTGATTCTGTGGATAACCGTATTACCGCCTTTGAGTGAGCTGATACCGCT
CGCCGCAGCCGAACGACCGAGCGCAGCGAGTCAGTGAGCGAGGAAGCGGAAGAGCGCCTGATGCGGTATT
TTCTCCTTACGCATCTGTGCGGTATTTCACACCG
Features (pLannotate 1.2.2; 35 found; start..end, strand, type, name):
    195..386     -  CDS            rop: Rop protein, which maintains plasmids at low copy number; rop
    403..783     +  CDS            YPB1_ECOLX: Protein predicted: Swiss-Prot protein existence level 4. From Escherichia coli.
   1025..1649    -  CDS            TcR (fragment): tetracycline efflux protein; tet; confers resistance to tetracycline
   1677..1779    +  repeat_region  ITR: inverted terminal repeat of human adenovirus serotype 5 inverted
   2089..2472    +  CDS            E4RF1_ADE02: Experimental evidence at protein level: Swiss-Prot protein existence level 1. May modulate tight-junctions functions of infected cells through interactions with PDZ proteins. E4 ORF1 has ben show for Adenovirus 9 to interact with protein involved in tight junction regulation. May play a role in mTOR activation by activating PI3- kinase, thus overriding cellular checkpoint for translation. From Human adenovirus C serotype 2 (HAdV-2) (Human adenovirus 2).
   2523..2912    +  CDS            E4RF2_ADE02: Protein predicted: Swiss-Prot protein existence level 4. From Human adenovirus C serotype 2 (HAdV-2) (Human adenovirus 2).
   2912..3259    +  CDS            E411_ADE05: Experimental evidence at protein level: Swiss-Prot protein existence level 1. From Human adenovirus C serotype 5 (HAdV-5) (Human adenovirus 5).
   3538..4419    +  CDS            E434_ADE02: Experimental evidence at protein level: Swiss-Prot protein existence level 1. Plays a major role to prevent cellular inhibition of viral genome replication by nuclear bodies. Assembles an SCF-like E3 ubiquitin ligase complex based on the cellular proteins ELOB, ELOC, CUL5 and RBX1, in cooperation with viral E1B-55K. This viral RING-type ligase ubiquitinates cellular substrates prior to proteasomal degradation: p53/TP53, LIG4, MRE11-RAD50-NBS1 (MRN) complex, ITGA3, DAXX and BLM. From Human adenovirus C serotype 2 (HAdV-2) (Human adenovirus 2).
   4621..4698    +  CDS            E417_ADE03: Protein predicted: Swiss-Prot protein existence level 4. From Human adenovirus B serotype 3 (HAdV-3) (Human adenovirus 3).
   4831..6573    -  CDS            SPIKE_ADE05: Experimental evidence at protein level: Swiss-Prot protein existence level 1. Forms spikes that protrude from each vertex of the icosahedral capsid. Interacts with host coxsackievirus and adenovirus receptor CXADR located at the cell tight junctions to provide virion initial attachment to target cell. The fiber protein binds to CXADR with a higher affinity than CXADR binds to itself, thereby blocking the cell-cell adhesion function of CXADR dimers and leading to local disruption of the tight junction. Fiber protein present on neo- synthesized particles may thus disrupt the junctional integrity
   6584..6748    +  CDS            UXP_ADE05 (fragment): Experimental evidence at transcript level: Swiss-Prot protein existence level 2. Might play a role in viral replication since it is associated with viral replication centers. Seems to have an effect on DBP localization. From Human adenovirus C serotype 5 (HAdV-5) (Human adenovirus 5).
   6846..7124    -  CDS            E312_ADE02 (fragment): Experimental evidence at protein level: Swiss-Prot protein existence level 1. From Human adenovirus C serotype 2 (HAdV-2) (Human adenovirus 2).
   7128..7808    -  CDS            L4: CAP8_ADE02 - Experimental evidence at protein level: Swiss-Prot protein existence level 1. [Hexon-linking protein-C]: Structural component of the virion that acts as a cement protein on the capsid interior and which glue the peripentonal hexons and group-of-nine hexons together. From Human adenovirus C serotype 2 (HAdV-2) (Human adenovirus 2).
   7899..8282    -  CDS            SF33K_ADE02 (fragment): Experimental evidence at protein level: Swiss-Prot protein existence level 1. Probably functions as the small terminase that is part of the molecular motor that translocates genomic DNA in empty capsid during DNA packaging. This motor is located at a unique vertex and comprises at least the IVa2 ATPase, the small terminase 33K and probably a portal. Forms a ring-like structure of about 17 nm in which genomic DNA is translocated into the capsid. Stimulates IVa2 ATPase activity in the presence of the viral genome. Once the DNA is packaged, the terminase detaches: the 33K protein is present in th
   8495..10915   -  CDS            L4: SHUT_ADE05 - Experimental evidence at protein level: Swiss-Prot protein existence level 1. Protein that inhibits host translation while promoting late viral translation by ribosome shunting. Blocks host cap-dependent translation by binding to eIF4G, displacing MKNK1 from cap initiation complexes and preventing EIF4E phosphorylation. Binds to the tripartite leader sequence of viral late mRNAs and recruits host eIF4G, PABPC1/poly-A binding protein and 40S ribosomes subunits on viral mRNAs, allowing ribosome shunting and efficient translation of late viral mRNAs even though conventional translati
  10944..12530   +  CDS            DBP: DNB2_ADE05 - Experimental evidence at protein level: Swiss-Prot protein existence level 1. Plays a role in the elongation phase of viral strand displacement replication by unwinding the template in an ATP- independent fashion, employing its capacity to form multimers. Also enhances the rate of initiation. Released from template upon second strand synthesis. Assembles in complex with viral pTP, viral pol, host NFIA and host POU2F1/OCT1 on viral origin of replication. Covers the whole ssDNA genome during synthesis. The complementary strand synthesis induces its relese from DNA template. May inhi
  12632..13243   -  CDS            L3: PRO_ADE05 - Experimental evidence at transcript level: Swiss-Prot protein existence level 2. Cleaves viral precursor proteins (pTP, pIIIa, pVI, pVII, pVIII, and pX) inside newly assembled particles giving rise to mature virions. Protease complexed to its cofactor slides along the viral DNA to specifically locate and cleave the viral precursors. Mature virions have a weakened organization compared to the unmature virions, thereby facilitating subsequent uncoating. Without maturation, the particle lacks infectivity and is unable to uncoat. Late in adenovirus infection, in the cytoplasm, may part
  13279..16134   -  CDS            L3 (sequence partly withheld): CAPSH_ADE05 - Experimental evidence at protein level: Swiss-Prot protein existence level 1. Major capsid protein that self-associates to form 240 hexon trimers, each in the shape of a hexagon, building most of the pseudo T=25 capsid. Assembled into trimeric units with the help of the chaperone shutoff protein. Transported by pre-protein VI to the nucleus where it associates with other structural proteins to form an empty capsid. Might be involved, through its interaction with host dyneins, in the intracellular microtubule-dependent transport of incoming viral capsid to the nucleus. From Human
  16223..16972   -  CDS            L3: CAP6_ADE05 - Experimental evidence at protein level: Swiss-Prot protein existence level 1. [Protease cofactor]: Cofactor that activates the viral protease. Binds to viral protease in a 1:1 ratio. From Human adenovirus C serotype 5 (HAdV-5) (Human adenovirus 5).
  17058..17297   -  CDS            COR10_ADE02: Experimental evidence at protein level: Swiss-Prot protein existence level 1. [Pre-core protein X]: Interacts with the viral DNA and aids in tightly condensing it within the capsid. Cleavage of pre-core protein X may serve to partially relax this structure within the mature virion prior to its entry into the nucleus. From Human adenovirus C serotype 2 (HAdV-2) (Human adenovirus 2).
  17328..18431   -  CDS            L2: CORE5_ADE05 - Experimental evidence at protein level: Swiss-Prot protein existence level 1. Associates loosely with the viral DNA to form an outer shell around the nucleoprotein-DNA complex and links it with the capsid by binding the endosome lysis protein. Dissociates from the viral genome during entry. Might be involved in nuclear capsid assembly of the viral particles through its association with NPM1/nucleophosmin. From Human adenovirus C serotype 5 (HAdV-5) (Human adenovirus 5).
  18504..19097   -  CDS            L2: NP_ADE02 - Experimental evidence at protein level: Swiss-Prot protein existence level 1. Plays a role in the inhibition of host immune response within the nucleus. Interacts with cellular nucleosomes and immobilizes the host immune danger signal HMGB1 on chromatin. In turn, prevents HMGB1 release out of the cell and thus decreases inflammation. Plays also a role in the wrapping and condensation of the viral DNA. May also promote viral genome import into the nucleus. From Human adenovirus C serotype 2 (HAdV-2) (Human adenovirus 2).
  19107..20819   -  CDS            L2: CAPSP_ADE05 - Experimental evidence at protein level: Swiss-Prot protein existence level 1. Major capsid protein that self-associates to form penton base pentamers, each in the shape of a pentagon, situated at the 12 vertices of the pseudo T=25 capsid. Involved in virus secondary attachment to host cell after initial attachment by the fiber protein. Binds host integrin heterodimer ITGAV-ITGB5 (alphaV-beta5) thereby triggering clathrin-mediated endocytosis of virions. Mediates initial virus attachment to CXADR-negative cells. Binding to integrins ITGAV-ITGB5 also seems to induce macropinocytosi
  20903..22657   -  CDS            CAP3_ADE05: Experimental evidence at protein level: Swiss-Prot protein existence level 1. Structural component of the virion that acts as a cement protein on the capsid exterior and which mediates the interactions between the hexons, including the peripentonal hexons, and reaches all the way to the penton vertices. Two hexon linking proteins IIIa, one from each facet, stabilize the unique edge interface between a pair of facets. As the virus enters the host cell, hexon linking proteins IIIa are shed concomitant with virion acidification in the endosome. During virus assembly, seems to play a role in the s
  22681..23925   -  CDS            L1: PKG3_ADE05 - Experimental evidence at protein level: Swiss-Prot protein existence level 1. Involved in viral genome packaging through its interaction with packaging proteins 1 and 2. After proteolytic cleavage by adenovirus protease, L1 52/55k protein is removed from the capsid during viral maturation. From Human adenovirus C serotype 5 (HAdV-5) (Human adenovirus 5).
  23941..24098   -  ncRNA          VA: Accession: RF00102 - VA RNA
  24197..24353   -  ncRNA          VA: Accession: RF00102 - VA RNA
  24384..26387   +  CDS            PTP: TERM_ADE05 - Experimental evidence at protein level: Swiss-Prot protein existence level 1. Protein covalently bound to the viral DNA that acts as a primer for viral genomic replication by DNA strand displacement. Assembles on the viral origin of replication in an initiation complex with viral polymerase, DBP, host NFIA and host POU2F1/OCT1. During initiation, the polymerase covalently couples the first dCTP with Ser- 580 of pTP. The terminal protein stimulates the template activity over 20 fold compared to protein-free templates. Neo-synthesized viral genomes are linked to two preterminal prot
  26606..29773   +  CDS            POL: DPOL_ADE05 - Experimental evidence at protein level: Swiss-Prot protein existence level 1. Eukaryotic-type DNA polymerase involved in viral genomic replication. DNA synthesis is protein primed, and acts in a strand displacement replication. Assembles in complex with viral pTP, DBP, host NFIA and host POU2F1/OCT1 on viral origin of replication. The polymerase covalently transfers dCMP onto pTP, thereby initiating complementary strand synthesis. From Human adenovirus C serotype 5 (HAdV-5) (Human adenovirus 5).
  29629..30858   +  CDS            IVa2 (fragment): PKG1_ADEM1 - Protein inferred from homology: Swiss-Prot protein existence level 3. Component of the packaging machinery which encapsidates the viral DNA into preformed capsids and transcriptional activator of the viral major late promoter (MLP). Binds, along with packaging proteins 2 and 3, to the specific packaging sequence on the left end of viral genomic DNA and displays ATPase activity thereby providing the power stroke of the packaging machinery. The activity of packaging protein IVa2 is stimulated by protein 33K which acts as a terminase. May be the protein that pumps DNA into the capsid
  30945..31364   -  CDS            IX: CAP9_ADE05 - Experimental evidence at protein level: Swiss-Prot protein existence level 1. Structural component of the virion that acts as a cement protein on the capsid exterior and forms triskelion structures consisting of three molecules that stabilize three hexon trimers at the center of each icosahedral facet and fixes the peripentonal hexons. Dispensable for assembly. During virus entry, recruits the anterograde motor kinesin-1 to the capsid docked at the nuclear pore complex thereby subjecting the docked capsid to a pulling force. The resulting tension leads to capsid disruption, disper
  31520..31624   +  promoter       AmpR promoter: bla
  31625..32485   +  CDS            AmpR: β-lactamase; bla; confers resistance to ampicillin, carbenicillin, and related antibiotics
  32656..33244   +  rep_origin     ori: high-copy-number ColE1/pMB1/pBR322/pUC origin of replication
  33430..93      -  misc_feature   bom (across the origin): basis of mobility region from pBR322
