[The description below was written by a language model from this plasmid's Addgene catalogue record and pLannotate feature annotations shown in this document.]
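Description:
AdEasier-1 cells are not an isolated plasmid but an E. coli strain: a BJ5183 derivative that already carries the AdEasy-1 adenoviral backbone plasmid. The strain is maintained under ampicillin and streptomycin selection. The feature table accounts for the ampicillin marker on the plasmid, but not for the streptomycin resistance, which presumably comes from the host. The depositor notes that AdEasy-1 cannot be recovered from this strain and that the plasmid is deposited separately.

The accompanying 33.5 kb sequence record corresponds to the resident AdEasy-1 plasmid. Its bacterial portion is pBR322-like, with a ColE1/pMB1-type origin, the bom mobility region, rop (which restrains copy number), AmpR with its bla promoter, and a remnant of the tetracycline resistance gene. The rest is most of a human adenovirus serotype 5 genome. This includes one annotated inverted terminal repeat, the E4 open reading frames, fiber, and the L1 to L4 late genes (hexon, penton base, IIIa, core proteins, protease, 100K, 33K, pVIII). It also carries the replication genes for DNA-binding protein, preterminal protein and polymerase, together with IVa2, protein IX and the two VA RNAs. No E1 genes are annotated and only a fragment of an E3 gene appears, which fits a replication-defective vector that depends on E1 supplied by 293 cells.

The strain is used as a shortcut in the AdEasy system. A shuttle vector carrying the gene of interest, such as pAdTrack-CMV, is transformed directly into these cells, where homologous recombination with the resident backbone produces the recombinant adenoviral genome. That product is then transferred into 293 cells to generate virus, as in the standard procedure.
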