Addgene plasmid #16399: AdEasier-1 cells (strain)
Depositing lab: Bert Vogelstein. Depositing organization: Johns Hopkins University and School of Medicine. Publication: A simplified system for generating recombinant adenoviruses. He TC, Zhou S, da Costa LT, Yu J, Kinzler KW, Vogelstein B. Proc Natl Acad Sci U S A. 1998 Mar 3. 95(5):2509-14. 10.1073/pnas.95.5.2509 PubMed 9482916.
Backbone
  Vector backbone: n/a
Growth in bacteria
  Bacterial resistance: Ampicillin and Streptomycin, 100 & 50 μg/mL
  Growth temperature: 37°C
  Growth strain: AdEasier-1
  Copy number: Unknown
Gene/Insert
  Gene/Insert name: AdEasier-1 bacterial cells (alt names: BJAdEasy Cells; AdEasier Cells)
  Species: E. coli
  GenBank ID: AY370909
  Cloning method: Restriction Enzyme
  Sequencing primers: 5′ n/a
Terms and licenses: Academic/Nonprofit Terms; Industry Terms: Not Available to Industry
Depositor comments: AdEasier-1 cells are BJ5183 derivatives which already contain the AdEasy-1 plasmid. Please note that you cannot isolate AdEasy-1 from this strain. Please see Plasmid #16400 if you only want the plasmid. In order to generate recombinant vectors ready to transfer into 293 cells, one simply has to transform the AdEasier-1 cells with a shuttle vector (such as pAdTrack-CMV) containing the gene of interest, and then proceed as with the standard AdEasy system. AdEasier is a trademark of the Johns Hopkins University.
How to cite: AdEasier-1 cells (strain) was a gift from Bert Vogelstein (Addgene plasmid # 16399)
