>Addgene plasmid #16399 | AdEasier-1 cells (strain) | addgene partial sequence | sequence record 22720 | Amp-R 5'-ATAATACCGCGCCACATAGC-3'
CAATGCTCANATTGGCAAACGTTCTTCGGGGCGCAAAACTCTNAAGGCATCCTTANCGCCTGANTGAGAT
CCAGANCCGNTGTAACCCACGTCGNGNACCCAACTGATCTTCAGCATCTTTTACTTTCACCAGCGNTTCT
GGGTGAGCAAAAACAGGAAGGCAAAATGCCGCAAAAAAGGGAATAAGGGCGACACGGAAATGTTGAATAC
TCATACTCTTCCTTTTTCAATATTATTGAAGCATTTATCAGGGTTATTGTCTCANGAGCGGATACATATT
TGAATGTATTTAGAAAAATAAACAAATAGGGGTTCCGCGCACATTTCCCCGAAAAGTGCCACCTGTCTAG
CNACGAATTCTTCGACAGCTTCCAAACTAGAATCNATTTCGAAACTAGCTTAAGGGNGGGAAAGAATATA
TAAGGTGGGGGTCTTATGTAGTTTTGTATCTGTTTTGNAGCNGCCGCCGCCGCCATGAGCACCAACTCGT
TTGATGGAAGCATTGTGAGCTCATATTTGACAACGCGCATGCCCCCATGGGCCGGGGTGCGTCAGAATGT
GATGGGCTCCAGCATTGATGGTCGCCCCGTCCTGCCCGCATACTCTACTACCTTGACCTACGAGACCGTG
TCNGGAACNCCCCTGGAGACTGGGANCCTCCGGCCGCGTCNTACTCCCGGNNGTACCCACNGCNCGGNGC
TAGNTGGTGACTGACTTTNCNTTTCCTGAGCCCCGCCNTGCNAGCANTGCAGCTTCCCGTTCATCCGACC
CGCGATGACAAGTTNACNGATCCTTNGGCCNCAGNTGGATTCTTTGAACCGGGAACTAATGNNGNTTTCN
CANCCGCTGGTNGANCNTCGCCAG
